>Addgene plasmid #114849 | PXC2 X021_pECIA14 | addgene full sequence | sequence record 274074 | Addgene NGS Result
GTAAAACGACGGCCAGTGAATTAATTCGTTGCAGGACAGGATGTGGTGCCCGATGTGACTAGCTCTTTGC
TGCAGGCCGTCCTATCCTCTGGTTCCGATAAGAGACCCAGAACTCCGGCCCCCCACCGCCCACCGCCACC
CCCATACATATGTGGTACGCAAGTAAGAGTGCCTGCGCATGCCCCATGTGCCCCACCAAGAGCTTTGCAT
CCCATACAAGTCCCCAAAGTGGAGAACCGAACCAATTCTTCGCGGGCAGAACAAAAGCTTCTGCACACGT
CTCCACTCGAATTTGGAGCCGGCCGGCGTGTGCAAAAGAGGTGAATCGAACGAAAGACCCGTGTGTAAAG
CCGCGTTTCCAAAATGTATAAAACCGAGAGCATCTGGCCAATGTGCATCAGTTGTGGTCAGCAGCAAAAT
CAAGTGAATCATCTCAGTGCAACTAAAGGGGGGATCCGATCTCAATATGAAGTTATGCATATTACTGGCC
GTCGTGGCCTTTGTTGGCCTCTCGCTCGGGACATTCAACGACGACGTTTTGGGTCTCATCGTTTTCAAGG
CCGGACTCGACGACCCTCTCTCTAAGCTCTCTTCTTGGAACTCGGAAGACTACGATCCCTGCAACTGGGT
CGGTTGCACATGCGACCCTGCCACCAATCGGGTCTCGGAGCTCCGCCTTGACGCCTTCTCTCTCTCCGGT
CACATCGGCCGTGGCCTTCTCCGTCTCCAGTTCCTCCACACCTTGGTCCTCTCCAACAACAACCTCACCG
GAACCCTAAACCCCGAGTTCCCTCACCTCGGCAGCCTCCAAGTCGTCGATTTCAGTGGCAATAATCTCTC
GGGTCGGATCCCAGACGGGTTCTTCGAGCAATGCGGGTCCTTGAGGTCCGTTTCCTTGGCTAACAACAAA
CTCACAGGTTCTATTCCTGTCTCCCTCAGCTACTGTTCTACTCTCACCCATCTTAACCTCTCAAGCAATC
AACTCTCTGGGAGGTTGCCCCGAGATATCTGGTTCCTCAAGAGCTTAAAGTCCCTTGATTTCTCTCACAA
TTTCCTCCAAGGAGATATCCCCGATGGCCTCGGCGGTCTCTACGATCTCCGTCATATCAACTTATCCAGG
AACTGGTTTTCCGGTGACGTTCCTTCCGACATCGGACGATGCTCTTCCCTTAAATCGCTTGACTTGAGTG
AGAACTACTTCTCCGGGAATCTTCCGGATTCGATGAAAAGCCTGGGCTCTTGCAGCTCCATCCGTCTGCG
AGGAAACTCTCTGATCGGAGAAATCCCTGATTGGATCGGCGACATTGCCACTCTCGAGATTCTTGATCTC
TCCGCCAACAACTTCACCGGCACTGTCCCATTCTCCCTCGGAAATCTCGAGTTTTTGAAGGATCTCAATC
TATCCGCAAACATGCTCGCTGGAGAGCTCCCACAGACTCTCTCCAACTGCTCCAACCTAATCTCCATTGA
TGTCAGCAAGAATTCATTCACCGGAGATGTGCTTAAGTGGATGTTCACCGGAAACTCTGAAAGTTCCTCG
CTTTCCAGATTTAGCCTCCACAAAAGATCAGGGAACGACACCATTATGCCCATCGTTGGATTCCTCCAAG
GTCTCCGGGTCCTCGATCTGTCTTCAAACGGCTTCACCGGTGAATTACCGTCTAACATTTGGATTCTCAC
AAGTTTGTTGCAGCTCAATATGTCCACCAACTCTCTCTTCGGTTCCATACCCACCGGCATTGGAGGATTG
AAAGTCGCTGAGATTCTTGATCTTAGTAGTAATCTTCTCAACGGAACCCTTCCTTCTGAGATCGGAGGAG
CCGTCTCCCTGAAACAACTTCATCTCCACAGAAACCGCCTCTCCGGCCAGATTCCGGCAAAGATCTCTAA
CTGTTCGGCTTTAAACACAATAAATCTATCGGAGAATGAACTATCCGGTGCGATTCCGGGGAGCATTGGC
AGTCTGAGCAACCTTGAGTACATTGATCTGTCGAGAAACAATCTCTCGGGAAGTCTTCCCAAAGAAATAG
AGAAACTTTCGCATCTCTTGACCTTTAACATCTCCCACAACAACATCACAGGGGAGCTGCCAGCTGGAGG
TTTCTTCAACACCATCCCTCTCTCTGCTGTCACCGGAAACCCATCCCTTTGTGGCTCCGTCGTTAACCGC
TCATGTCTCTCTGTCCACCCCAAACCAATCGTCCTCAACCCCAACTCCTCCAATCCAACAAATGGTCCTG
CTCTCACAGGGCAGATCAGGAAGAGCCTGGAGGTGCTGTTCCAGGGACCAAGCGGCAATCCCGGCGGCGA
TCTGGCCCCCCAGATGCTGCGCGAGCTGCAGGAGACCAATGCCGCCCTGCAGGACGTGCGCGAGCTGCTG
CGCCACCGCGTGAAGGAGATCACCTTCCTGAAGAACACCGTGATGGAGTGCGACGCCTGCGGCATGCAGC
CCTCTAGAGGCTCCGGCTCCATCATCCCAGTTGAGGAGGAGAACCCGGACTTCTGGAACCGCGAGGCAGC
CGAGGCCCTGGGTGCCGCCAAGAAGCTGCAGCCTGCACAGACAGCCGCCAAGAACCTCATCATCTTCCTG
GGCGATGGGATGGGGGTGTCTACGGTGACAGCTGCCAGGATCCTAAAAGGGCAGAAGAAGGACAAACTGG
GGCCTGAGATACCCCTGGCCATGGACCGCTTCCCATATGTGGCTCTGTCCAAGACATACAATGTAGACAA
ACATGTGCCAGACAGTGGAGCCACAGCCACGGCCTACCTGTGCGGGGTCAAGGGCAACTTCCAGACCATT
GGCTTGAGTGCAGCCGCCCGCTTTAACCAGTGCAACACGACACGCGGCAACGAGGTCATCTCCGTGATGA
ATCGGGCCAAGAAAGCAGGGAAGTCAGTGGGAGTGGTAACCACCACACGAGTGCAGCACGCCTCGCCAGC
CGGCACCTACGCCCACACGGTGAACCGCAACTGGTACTCGGACGCCGACGTGCCTGCCTCGGCCCGCCAG
GAGGGGTGCCAGGACATCGCTACGCAGCTCATCTCCAACATGGACATTGACGTGATCCTAGGTGGAGGCC
GAAAGTACATGTTTCGCATGGGAACCCCAGACCCTGAGTACCCAGATGACTACAGCCAAGGTGGGACCAG
GCTGGACGGGAAGAATCTGGTGCAGGAATGGCTGGCGAAGCGCCAGGGTGCCCGGTATGTGTGGAACCGC
ACTGAGCTCATGCAGGCTTCCCTGGACCCGTCTGTGACCCATCTCATGGGTCTCTTTGAGCCTGGAGACA
TGAAATACGAGATCCACCGAGACTCCACACTGGACCCCTCCCTGATGGAGATGACAGAGGCTGCCCTGCG
CCTGCTGAGCAGGAACCCCCGCGGCTTCTTCCTCTTCGTGGAGGGTGGTCGCATCGACCATGGTCATCAT
GAAAGCAGGGCTTACCGGGCACTGACTGAGACGATCATGTTCGACGACGCCATTGAGAGGGCGGGCCAGC
TCACCAGCGAGGAGGACACGCTGAGCCTCGTCACTGCCGACCACTCCCACGTCTTCTCCTTCGGAGGCTA
CCCCCTGCGAGGGAGCTCCATCTTCGGGCTGGCCCCTGGCAAGGCCCGGGACAGGAAGGCCTACACGGTC
CTCCTATACGGAAACGGTCCAGGCTATGTGCTCAAGGACGGCGCCCGGCCGGATGTTACCGAGAGCGAGA
GCGGGAGCCCCGAGTATCGGCAGCAGTCAGCAGTGCCCCTGGACGAAGAGACCCACGCAGGCGAGGACGT
GGCGGTGTTCGCGCGCGGCCCGCAGGCGCACCTGGTTCACGGCGTGCAGGAGCAGACCTTCATAGCGCAC
GTCATGGCCTTCGCCGCCTGCCTGGAGCCCTACACCGCCTGCGACCTGGCGCCCCCCGCCGGCACCACCG
ACGCCGCGCACCCGGGTTCTAGAGGAAGCACCTCCGGCGATAACGATTACAAGGATGATGATGATAAGGC
CAGCGGCACCGGTCATCATCACCATCACCATTGAGTTTAAACCCGCTGATCAGCCTCGACTGTGCCTTCT
AAGGCCTGAGCTCGCTGATCAGCCTCGATCGAGGATCCAGACATGATAAGATACATTGATGAGTTTGGAC
AAACCACAACTAGAATGCAGTGAAAAAAATGCTTTATTTGTGAAATTTGTGATGCTATTGCTTTATTTGT
AACCATTATAAGCTGCAATAAACAAGTTAACAACAACAATTGCATTCATTTTATGTTTCAGGTTCAGGGG
GAGGTGTGGGAGGTTTTTTAAAGCAAGTAAAACCTCTACAAATGTGGTATGGCTGATTATGATCAGTCGA
CCTGCAGGCATGCAAGCTTGGCGTAATCATGGTCATAGCTGTTTCCTGTGTGAAATTGTTATCCGCTCAC
AATTCCACACAACATACGAGCCGGAAGCATAAAGTGTAAAGCCTGGGGTGCCTAATGAGTGAGCTAACTC
ACATTAATTGCGTTGCGCTCACTGCCCGCTTTCCAGTCGGGAAACCTGTCGTGCCAGCTGCATTAATGAA
TCGGCCAACGCGCGGGGAGAGGCGGTTTGCGTATTGGGCGCTCTTCCGCTTCCTCGCTCACTGACTCGCT
GCGCTCGGTCGTTCGGCTGCGGCGAGCGGTATCAGCTCACTCAAAGGCGGTAATACGGTTATCCACAGAA
TCAGGGGATAACGCAGGAAAGAACATGTGAGCAAAAGGCCAGCAAAAGGCCAGGAACCGTAAAAAGGCCG
CGTTGCTGGCGTTTTTCCATAGGCTCCGCCCCCCTGACGAGCATCACAAAAATCGACGCTCAAGTCAGAG
GTGGCGAAACCCGACAGGACTATAAAGATACCAGGCGTTTCCCCCTGGAAGCTCCCTCGTGCGCTCTCCT
GTTCCGACCCTGCCGCTTACCGGATACCTGTCCGCCTTTCTCCCTTCGGGAAGCGTGGCGCTTTCTCATA
GCTCACGCTGTAGGTATCTCAGTTCGGTGTAGGTCGTTCGCTCCAAGCTGGGCTGTGTGCACGAACCCCC
CGTTCAGCCCGACCGCTGCGCCTTATCCGGTAACTATCGTCTTGAGTCCAACCCGGTAAGACACGACTTA
TCGCCACTGGCAGCAGCCACTGGTAACAGGATTAGCAGAGCGAGGTATGTAGGCGGTGCTACAGAGTTCT
TGAAGTGGTGGCCTAACTACGGCTACACTAGAAGAACAGTATTTGGTATCTGCGCTCTGCTGAAGCCAGT
TACCTTCGGAAAAAGAGTTGGTAGCTCTTGATCCGGCAAACAAACCACCGCTGGTAGCGGTGGTTTTTTT
GTTTGCAAGCAGCAGATTACGCGCAGAAAAAAAGGATCTCAAGAAGATCCTTTGATCTTTTCTACGGGGT
CTGACGCTCAGTGGAACGAAAACTCACGTTAAGGGATTTTGGTCATGAGATTATCAAAAAGGATCTTCAC
CTAGATCCTTTTAAATTAAAAATGAAGTTTTAAATCAATCTAAAGTATATATGAGTAAACTTGGTCTGAC
AGTTACCAATGCTTAATCAGTGAGGCACCTATCTCAGCGATCTGTCTATTTCGTTCATCCATAGTTGCCT
GACTCCCCGTCGTGTAGATAACTACGATACGGGAGGGCTTACCATCTGGCCCCAGTGCTGCAATGATACC
GCGAGACCCACGCTCACCGGCTCCAGATTTATCAGCAATAAACCAGCCAGCCGGAAGGGCCGAGCGCAGA
AGTGGTCCTGCAACTTTATCCGCCTCCATCCAGTCTATTAATTGTTGCCGGGAAGCTAGAGTAAGTAGTT
CGCCAGTTAATAGTTTGCGCAACGTTGTTGCCATTGCTACAGGCATCGTGGTGTCACGCTCGTCGTTTGG
TATGGCTTCATTCAGCTCCGGTTCCCAACGATCAAGGCGAGTTACATGATCCCCCATGTTGTGCAAAAAA
GCGGTTAGCTCCTTCGGTCCTCCGATCGTTGTCAGAAGTAAGTTGGCCGCAGTGTTATCACTCATGGTTA
TGGCAGCACTGCATAATTCTCTTACTGTCATGCCATCCGTAAGATGCTTTTCTGTGACTGGTGAGTACTC
AACCAAGTCATTCTGAGAATAGTGTATGCGGCGACCGAGTTGCTCTTGCCCGGCGTCAATACGGGATAAT
ACCGCGCCACATAGCAGAACTTTAAAAGTGCTCATCATTGGAAAACGTTCTTCGGGGCGAAAACTCTCAA
GGATCTTACCGCTGTTGAGATCCAGTTCGATGTAACCCACTCGTGCACCCAACTGATCTTCAGCATCTTT
TACTTTCACCAGCGTTTCTGGGTGAGCAAAAACAGGAAGGCAAAATGCCGCAAAAAAGGGAATAAGGGCG
ACACGGAAATGTTGAATACTCATACTCTTCCTTTTTCAATATTATTGAAGCATTTATCAGGGTTATTGTC
TCATGAGCGGATACATATTTGAATGTATTTAGAAAAATAAACAAATAGGGGTTCCGCGCACATTTCCCCG
AAAAGTGCCACCTGACGTCTAAGAAACCATTATTATCATGACATTAACCTATAAAAATAGGCGTATCACG
AGGCCCTTTCGTCTCGCGCGTTTCGGTGATGACGGTGAAAACCTCTGACACATGCAGCTCCCGGAGACGG
TCACAGCTTGTCTGTAAGCGGATGCCGGGAGCAGACAAGCCCGTCAGGGCGCGTCAGCGGGTGTTGGCGG
GTGTCGGGGCTGGCTTAACTATGCGGCATCAGAGCAGATTGTACTGAGAGTGCACCATATGCGGTGTGAA
ATACCGCACAGATGCGTAAGGAGAAAATACCGCATCAGGCGCCATTCGCCATTCAGGCTGCGCAACTGTT
GGGAAGGGCGATCGGTGCGGGCCTCTTCGCTATTACGCCAGCTGGCGAAAGGGGGATGTGCTGCAAGGCG
ATTAAGTTGGGTAACGCCAGGGTTTTCCCAGTCACGACGTT
Features (pLannotate 1.2.2; 18 found; start..end, strand, type, name):
     23..449     +  promoter       MT promoter: Drosophila metallothionein promoter
    473..2266    +  CDS            PXC2 (fragment): PXC2_ARATH - Experimental evidence at protein level: Swiss-Prot protein existence level 1. Leucine-rich repeat receptor-like protein kinase that may play a role in vascular tissues development. From Arabidopsis thaliana (Mouse-ear cress).
   2303..2482    +  CDS            Comp (fragment): COMP_RAT - Experimental evidence at protein level: Swiss-Prot protein existence level 1. May play a role in the structural integrity of cartilage via its interaction with other extracellular matrix proteins such as the collagens and fibronectin. Can mediate the interaction of chondrocytes with the cartilage extracellular matrix through interaction with cell surface integrin receptors. Could play a role in the pathogenesis of osteoarthritis. Potent suppressor of apoptosis in both primary chondrocytes and transformed cells. Suppresses apoptosis by blocking the activation of caspase-3 and by indu
   2470..3922    +  CDS            SEAP (fragment): secreted alkaline phosphatase from human placenta The natural enzyme has a C-terminal transmembrane sequence that is replaced by a GPI anchor.
   3959..3988    +  CDS            2xFLAG (fragment): two tandem FLAG® epitope tags
   4094..4228    -  polyA_signal   SV40 poly(A) signal: SV40 polyadenylation signal
   4251..4335    -  CDS            large T antigen (fragment): large T antigen from SV40 (simian virus 40)
   4335..4359    +  misc_feature   MCS (fragment): pUC18/19 multiple cloning site
   4396..4412    -  protein_bind   lac operator: The lac repressor binds to the lac operator to inhibit transcription in E. coli. This inhibition can be relieved by adding lactose or isopropyl-β-D-thiogalactopyranoside (IPTG). lac repressor encoded by lacI
   4420..4450    -  promoter       lac promoter: promoter for the E. coli lac operon
   4465..4486    -  protein_bind   CAP binding site: CAP binding activates transcription in the presence of cAMP. E. coli catabolite activator protein
   4499..4591    -  CDS            lacI (fragment): lac repressor; lacI; The lac repressor binds to the lac operator to inhibit transcription in E. coli. This inhibition can be relieved by adding lactose or isopropyl-β-D-thiogalactopyranoside (IPTG).
   4774..5362    -  rep_origin     ori: high-copy-number ColE1/pMB1/pBR322/pUC origin of replication
   5533..6393    -  CDS            AmpR: β-lactamase; bla; confers resistance to ampicillin, carbenicillin, and related antibiotics
   6394..6498    -  promoter       AmpR promoter: bla
   6593..6628    +  CDS            rop (fragment): Rop protein, which maintains plasmids at low copy number; rop
   6730..6829    +  misc_feature   bom (fragment): basis of mobility region from pBR322
   6835..21      -  CDS            lacZα (fragment) (across the origin): LacZα fragment of β-galactosidase; lacZ fragment
