[The description below was written by a language model from this plasmid's Addgene catalogue record and pLannotate feature annotations shown in this document.]
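Description:
PXC2 X021_pECIA14 is an insect-cell expression plasmid built on the pECIA14 backbone, designed for secreted production of a plant receptor ectodomain in Drosophila cell culture. It is propagated in E. coli as a high-copy plasmid through a ColE1/pUC-type origin and selected with ampicillin via the β-lactamase gene. The remaining bacterial annotations (lac promoter and operator, and fragments of lacZα, lacI, rop and bom) are remnants of the cloning-vector backbone rather than functional parts of the expression unit.

The payload is driven by the Drosophila metallothionein promoter, which is induced by adding copper sulfate to the culture. It directs expression of the extracellular domain of the Arabidopsis thaliana leucine-rich repeat receptor kinase PXC2 (AT5G01890, PXY/TDR-correlated 2), inserted by ligation-independent cloning. This ectodomain is fused at its C terminus to the pentamerising coiled-coil helix of rat COMP, followed by human placental alkaline phosphatase, a FLAG epitope and a hexahistidine tag. The His tag is stated by the depositor but is not picked up in the feature table. An SV40 polyadenylation signal lies downstream of the fusion. No secretion signal is annotated, although the record describes the protein as secreted.

Pentamerisation through COMP increases the avidity of the soluble protein, which helps detect weak extracellular interactions, while alkaline phosphatase gives an enzymatic readout of binding. The construct serves as the "prey" in a pairwise extracellular interaction assay and is meant to be used with the matching pECIA2 bait vector, as part of a collection used to map the interaction network among Arabidopsis LRR receptor kinase ectodomains.
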