Addgene plasmid #114849: PXC2 X021_pECIA14
Purpose: Prey vector PXC2 X021_pECIA14 should be used with bait vector PXC2 X021_pECIA2.
Depositing lab: Youssef Belkhadir. Depositing organization: Gregor Mendel Institute of Molecular Plant Biology. Publication: An extracellular network of Arabidopsis leucine-rich repeat receptor kinases. Smakowska-Luzan E, Mott GA, Parys K, Stegmann M, Howton TC, Layeghifard M, Neuhold J, Lehner A, Kong J, Grunwald K, Weinberger N, Satbhai SB, Mayer D, Busch W, Madalinski M, Stolt-Bergner P, Provart NJ, Mukhtar MS, Zipfel C, Desveaux D, Guttman DS, Belkhadir Y. Nature. 2018 Jan 18;553(7688):342-346. doi: 10.1038/nature25184. Epub 2018 Jan 10. PubMed 29320478.
Backbone
  Vector backbone: pECIA14
  Backbone manufacturer: Chris Garcia (Addgene plasmid # 47051)
  Vector type: Insect Expression
Growth in bacteria
  Bacterial resistance: Ampicillin, 100 μg/mL
  Growth temperature: 37°C
  Growth strain: DH5alpha
  Copy number: High Copy
Gene/Insert
  Gene/Insert name: AT5G01890
  Species: A. thaliana (mustard weed)
  Entrez Gene: AT5G01890 (a.k.a. AT5G01890, PXC2, PXY/TDR-correlated 2, T20L15.160, T20L15_160)
  Promoter: Metallothionein (Copper-Inducible)
  Cloning method: Ligation Independent Cloning
Terms and licenses: Academic/Nonprofit Terms; Industry Terms: Not Available to Industry
Depositor comments: Plasmid for secreted expression in Drosophila cell culture by induction via CuSO4. Insert is an extracellular domain of indicated LRR-RK, C-terminally tagged with Pentameric rat COMP helix, Alkaline Phosphatase (human, placental), Flag, and hexahistidine tags. Insert Protein Sequence: TFNDDVLGLIVFKAGLDDPLSKLSSWNSEDYDPCNWVGCTCDPATNRVSELRLDAFSLSGHIGRGLLRLQFLHTLVLSNNNLTGTLNPEFPHLGSLQVVDFSGNNLSGRIPDGFFEQCGSLRSVSLANNKLTGSIPVSLSYCSTLTHLNLSSNQLSGRLPRDIWFLKSLKSLDFSHNFLQGDIPDGLGGLYDLRHINLSRNWFSGDVPSDIGRCSSLKSLDLSENYFSGNLPDSMKSLGSCSSIRLRGNSLIGEIPDWIGDIATLEILDLSANNFTGTVPFSLGNLEFLKDLNLSANMLAGELPQTLSNCSNLISIDVSKNSFTGDVLKWMFTGNSESSSLSRFSLHKRSGNDTIMPIVGFLQGLRVLDLSSNGFTGELPSNIWILTSLLQLNMSTNSLFGSIPTGIGGLKVAEILDLSSNLLNGTLPSEIGGAVSLKQLHLHRNRLSGQIPAKISNCSALNTINLSENELSGAIPGSIGSLSNLEYIDLSRNNLSGSLPKEIEKLSHLLTFNISHNNITGELPAGGFFNTIPLSAVTGNPSLCGSVVNRSCLSVHPKPIVLNPNSSNPTNGPALTGQIRKS
How to cite: PXC2 X021_pECIA14 was a gift from Youssef Belkhadir (Addgene plasmid # 114849 ; http://n2t.net/addgene:114849 ; RRID:Addgene_114849)
